>Addgene plasmid #206148 | PGK EGFP-RAB3A-T86E | addgene full sequence | sequence record 433568 | Addgene NGS Result
TTACCGCCATGCATTAGTTATTAATCCACGGGGTTGGGGTTGCGCCTTTTCCAAGGCAGCCCTGGGTTTG
CGCAGGGACGCGGCTGCTCTGGGCGTGGTTCCGGGAAACGCAGCGGCGCCGACCCTGGGTCTCGCACATT
CTTCACGTCCGTTCGCAGCGTCACCCGGATCTTCGCCGCTACCCTTGTGGGCCCCCCGGCGACGCTTCCT
GCTCCGCCCCTAAGTCGGGAAGGTTCCTTGCGGTTCGCGGCGTGCCGGACGTGACAAACGGAAGCCGCAC
GTCTCACTAGTACCCTCGCAGACGGACAGCGCCAGGGAGCAATGGCAGCGCGCCGACCGCGATGGGCTGT
GGCCAATAGCGGCTGCTCAGCAGGGCGCGCCGAGAGCAGCGGCCGGGAAGGGGCGGTGCGGGAGGCGGGG
TGTGGGGCGGTAGTGTGGGCCCTGTTCCTGCCCGCGCGGTGTTCCGCATTCTGCAAGCCTCCGGAGCGCA
CGTCGGCAGTCGGCTCCCTCGTTGACCGAATCACCGACCTCTCTCCCCAGGTGGATCCACCGGTCGCCAC
CATGGTGAGCAAGGGCGAGGAGCTGTTCACCGGGGTGGTGCCCATCCTGGTCGAGCTGGACGGCGACGTA
AACGGCCACAAGTTCAGCGTGTCCGGCGAGGGCGAGGGCGATGCCACCTACGGCAAGCTGACCCTGAAGT
TCATCTGCACCACCGGCAAGCTGCCCGTGCCCTGGCCCACCCTCGTGACCACCCTGACCTACGGCGTGCA
GTGCTTCAGCCGCTACCCCGACCACATGAAGCAGCACGACTTCTTCAAGTCCGCCATGCCCGAAGGCTAC
GTCCAGGAGCGCACCATCTTCTTCAAGGACGACGGCAACTACAAGACCCGCGCCGAGGTGAAGTTCGAGG
GCGACACCCTGGTGAACCGCATCGAGCTGAAGGGCATCGACTTCAAGGAGGACGGCAACATCCTGGGGCA
CAAGCTGGAGTACAACTACAACAGCCACAACGTCTATATCATGGCCGACAAGCAGAAGAACGGCATCAAG
GTGAACTTCAAGATCCGCCACAACATCGAGGACGGCAGCGTGCAGCTCGCCGACCACTACCAGCAGAACA
CCCCCATCGGCGACGGCCCCGTGCTGCTGCCCGACAACCACTACCTGAGCACCCAGTCCGCCCTGAGCAA
AGACCCCAACGAGAAGCGCGATCACATGGTCCTGCTGGAGTTCGTGACCGCCGCCGGGATCACTCTCGGC
ATGGACGAGCTGTACAAGTCCGGACTCAGATCCACCATGGCATCCGCCACAGACTCGCGCTATGGGCAGA
AGGAGTCCTCGGATCAGAACTTCGACTACATGTTCAAGATTCTCATCATCGGCAACAGCAGCGTGGGCAA
GACGTCCTTCCTCTTCCGCTATGCTGACGACTCGTTCACGCCTGCCTTCGTCAGCACCGTGGGCATCGAC
TTCAAGGTCAAGACCATCTATCGCAACGACAAGAGGATCAAGCTGCAGATCTGGGACACAGCAGGGCAAG
AGCGGTACCGGGAAATCACCACCGCATACTACCGGGGCGCCATGGGCTTCATCCTCATGTATGACATCAC
CAACGAGGAATCCTTCAATGCAGTGCAGGACTGGTCCACCCAGATCAAGACCTACTCATGGGACAATGCC
CAGGTGCTGCTGGTAGGAAACAAGTGTGACATGGAGGATGAGCGGGTGGTGTCATCAGAACGTGGCCGGC
AGCTAGCTGACCACCTTGGGTTCGAGTTCTTTGAGGCAAGCGCCAAGGACAACATTAACGTCAAGCAGAC
CTTTGAGCGCCTGGTGGATGTCATCTGCGAGAAGATGTCCGAGTCGTTGGACACGGCGGACCCTGCGGTC
ACAGGCGCCAAGCAGGGCCCACAGCTCAGTGACCAGCAGGTGCCACCGCACCAGGACTGCGCCTGCTGAC
TCGACGGTACCGCGGGCCCGGGATCCACCGGATCTAGATAACTGATCATAATCAGCCATACCACATTTGT
AGAGGTTTTACTTGCTTTAAAAAACCTCCCACACCTCCCCCTGAACCTGAAACATAAAATGAATGCAATT
GTTGTTGTTAACTTGTTTATTGCAGCTTATAATGGTTACAAATAAAGCAATAGCATCACAAATTTCACAA
ATAAAGCATTTTTTTCACTGCATTCTAGTTGTGGTTTGTCCAAACTCATCAATGTATCTTAACGCGTAAA
TTGTAAGCGTTAATATTTTGTTAAAATTCGCGTTAAATTTTTGTTAAATCAGCTCATTTTTTAACCAATA
GGCCGAAATCGGCAAAATCCCTTATAAATCAAAAGAATAGACCGAGATAGGGT
[37 nt withheld, positions 2364-2400]
AAAGAACGTGGACTCCAACGTCAAAGG
[49 nt withheld, positions 2428-2476]
T
[91 nt withheld, positions 2478-2568]
G
[124 nt withheld, positions 2570-2693]
CAGGTGGCACTTTTCGGGGAAATGTGCGCGGAACCCCTATTTGTTTATTTTTCTAAATACATTCAAATAT
GTATCCGCTCATGAGACAATAACCCTGATAAATGCTTCAATAATATTGAAAAAGGAAGAGTCCTGAGGCG
GAAAGAACCAGCTGTGGAATGTGTGTCAGTTAGGGTGTGGAAAGTCCCCAGGCTCCCCAGCAGGCAGAAG
TATGCAAAGCATGCATCTCAATTAGTCAGCAACCAGGTGTGGAAAGTCCCCAGGCTCCCCAGCAGGCAGA
AGTATGCAAAGCATGCATCTCAATTAGTCAGCAACCATAGTCCCGCCCCTAACTCCGCCCATCCCGCCCC
TAACTCCGCCCAGTTCCGCCCATTCTCCGCCCCATGGCTGACTAATTTTTTTTATTTATGCAGAGGCCGA
GGCCGCCTCGGCCTCTGAGCTATTCCAGAAGTAGTGAGGAGGCTTTTTTGGAGGCCTAGGCTTTTGCAAA
GATCGATCAAGAGACAGGATGAGGATCGTTTCGCATGATTGAACAAGATGGATTGCACGCAGGTTCTCCG
GCCGCTTGGGTGGAGAGGCTATTCGGCTATGACTGGGCACAACAGACAATCGGCTGCTCTGATGCCGCCG
TGTTCCGGCTGTCAGCGCAGGGGCGCCCGGTTCTTTTTGTCAAGACCGACCTGTCCGGTGCCCTGAATGA
ACTGCAAGACGAGGCAGCGCGGCTATCGTGGCTGGCCACGACGGGCGTTCCTTGCGCAGCTGTGCTCGAC
GTTGTCACTGAAGCGGGAAGGGACTGGCTGCTATTGGGCGAAGTGCCGGGGCAGGATCTCCTGTCATCTC
ACCTTGCTCCTGCCGAGAAAGTATCCATCATGGCTGATGCAATGCGGCGGCTGCATACGCTTGATCCGGC
TACCTGCCCATTCGACCACCAAGCGAAACATCGCATCGAGCGAGCACGTACTCGGATGGAAGCCGGTCTT
GTCGATCAGGATGATCTGGACGAAGAGCATCAGGGGCTCGCGCCAGCCGAACTGTTCGCCAGGCTCAAGG
CGAGCATGCCCGACGGCGAGGATCTCGTCGTGACCCATGGCGATGCCTGCTTGCCGAATATCATGGTGGA
AAATGGCCGCTTTTCTGGATTCATCGACTGTGGCCGGCTGGGTGTGGCGGACCGCTATCAGGACATAGCG
TTGGCTACCCGTGATATTGCTGAAGAGCTTGGCGGCGAATGGGCTGACCGCTTCCTCGTGCTTTACGGTA
TCGCCGCTCCCGATTCGCAGCGCATCGCCTTCTATCGCCTTCTTGACGAGTTCTTCTGAGCGGGACTCTG
GGGTTCGAAATGACCGACCAAGCGACGCCCAACCTGCCATCACGAGATTTCGATTCCACCGCCGCCTTCT
ATGAAAGGTTGGGCTTCGGAATCGTTTTCCGGGACGCCGGCTGGATGATCCTCCAGCGCGGGGATCTCAT
GCTGGAGTTCTTCGCCCACCCTAGGGGGAGGCTAACTGAAACACGGAAGGAGACAATACCGGAAGGAACC
CGCGCTATGACGGCAATAAAAAGACAGAATAAAACGCACGGTGTTGGGTCGTTTGTTCATAAACGCGGGG
TTCGGTCCCAGGGCTGGCACTCTGTCGATACCCCACCGAGACCCCATTGGGGCCAATACGCCCGCGTTTC
TTCCTTTTCCCCACCCCACCCCCCAAGTTCGGGTGAAGGCCCAGGGCTCGCAGCCAACGTCGGGGCGGCA
GGCCCTGCCATAGCCTCAGGTTACTCATATATACTTTAGATTGATTTAAAACTTCATTTTTAATTTAAAA
GGATCTAGGTGAAGATCCTTTTTGATAATCTCATGACCAAAATCCCTTAACGTGAGTTTTCGTTCCACTG
AGCGTCAGACCCCGTAGAAAAGATCAAAGGATCTTCTTGAGATCCTTTTTTTCTGCGCGTAATCTGCTGC
TTGCAAACAAAAAAACCACCGCTACCAGCGGTGGTTTGTTTGCCGGATCAAGAGCTACCAACTCTTTTTC
CGAAGGTAACTGGCTTCAGCAGAGCGCAGATACCAAATACTGTTCTTCTAGTGTAGCCGTAGTTAGGCCA
CCACTTCAAGAACTCTGTAGCACCGCCTACATACCTCGCTCTGCTAATCCTGTTACCAGTGGCTGCTGCC
AGTGGCGATAAGTCGTGTCTTACCGGGTTGGACTCAAGACGATAGTTACCGGATAAGGCGCAGCGGTCGG
GCTGAACGGGGGGTTCGTGCACACAGCCCAGCTTGGAGCGAACGACCTACACCGAACTGAGATACCTACA
GCGTGAGCTATGAGAAAGCGCCACGCTTCCCGAAGGGAGAAAGGCGGACAGGTATCCGGTAAGCGGCAGG
GTCGGAACAGGAGAGCGCACGAGGGAGCTTCCAGGGGGAAACGCCTGGTATCTTTATAGTCCTGTCGGGT
TTCGCCACCTCTGACTTGAGCGTCGATTTTTGTGATGCTCGTCAGGGGGGCGGAGCCTATGGAAAAACGC
CAGCAACGCGGCCTTTTTACGGTTCCTGGCCTTTTGCTGGCCTTTTGCTCACATGTTCTTTCCTGCGTTA
TCCCCTGATTCTGTGGATAACCGTA
Features (pLannotate 1.2.2; 14 found; start..end, strand, type, name):
     30..540     +  promoter       hPGK promoter: human phosphoglycerate kinase 1 promoter
    562..1278    +  CDS            EGFP: EGFP is a basic (constitutively fluorescent) green fluorescent protein published in 1996, derived from Aequorea victoria. It is reported to be a rapidly-maturing weak dimer with moderate acid sensitivity.
   1297..1956    +  CDS            RAB3A: RAB3A_HUMAN - Experimental evidence at protein level: Swiss-Prot protein existence level 1. Small GTP-binding protein that plays a central role in regulated exocytosis and secretion. Controls the recruitment, tethering and docking of secretory vesicles to the plasma membrane (By similarity). Upon stimulation, switches to its active GTP-bound form, cycles to vesicles and recruits effectors such as RIMS1, RIMS2, Rabphilin-3A/RPH3A, RPH3AL or SYTL4 to help the docking of vesicules onto the plasma membrane (By similarity). Upon GTP hydrolysis by GTPase-activating protein, dissociates from the vesi
   1961..1986    +  misc_feature   MCS (fragment): multiple cloning site
   2003..2087    +  CDS            large T antigen (fragment): large T antigen from SV40 (simian virus 40)
   2110..2231    +  polyA_signal   SV40 poly(A) signal: SV40 polyadenylation signal
   2265..2693    -  rep_origin     f1 ori (sequence partly withheld): f1 bacteriophage origin of replication; arrow indicates direction of (+) strand synthesis
   2720..2824    +  promoter       AmpR promoter: bla
   2826..3183    +  promoter       SV40 promoter: SV40 enhancer and early promoter
   3218..4012    +  CDS            NeoR/KanR: aminoglycoside phosphotransferase from Tn5; aph(3')-II (or nptII); confers resistance to neomycin, kanamycin, and G418 (Geneticin®)
   4033..4185    +  CDS            ble (fragment): BLE_KLEPN - Experimental evidence at protein level: Swiss-Prot protein existence level 1. Binding protein with a strong affinity to the bleomycin family of antibiotics. Binds to CL990; an antimitotic-antibiotic compound. From Klebsiella pneumoniae.
   4244..4291    +  polyA_signal   HSV TK poly(A) signal: herpes simplex virus thymidine kinase polyadenylation signal (Cole and Stacy, 1985)
   4382..4398    -  polyA_signal   bGH poly(A) signal (fragment): bovine growth hormone polyadenylation signal
   4620..5208    +  rep_origin     ori: high-copy-number ColE1/pMB1/pBR322/pUC origin of replication
