[The description below was written by a language model from this plasmid's Addgene catalogue record and pLannotate feature annotations shown in this document.]
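Description:
PGK EGFP-RAB3A-T86E is a mammalian expression plasmid built on a Clontech EGFP-C-type backbone in which the human phosphoglycerate kinase 1 (PGK) promoter drives the fusion gene. It was made from the corresponding wild-type PGK EGFP-RAB3A plasmid by swapping part of the RAB3A coding region for a fragment carrying the T86E substitution. The catalogue lists a total size of about 5.4 kb, and the sequenced record is 5,308 nt. In bacteria the plasmid replicates from a high-copy ColE1/pUC-type origin and is selected with kanamycin. The same Tn5 NeoR/KanR gene sits behind tandem bacterial (AmpR) and SV40 early promoters and ends with an HSV TK polyadenylation signal, so it also allows G418 selection in mammalian cells. An f1 origin is present as well. The short large T antigen, ble and bGH poly(A) hits in the annotation are only fragments and probably reflect backbone remnants rather than functional elements.

The expression cassette consists of the hPGK promoter, the EGFP coding sequence, human RAB3A joined downstream so that EGFP is at the N terminus, a residual piece of the multiple cloning site, and the SV40 poly(A) signal. RAB3A is a small GTPase that regulates exocytosis and the docking of secretory vesicles. Replacing threonine 86 with glutamate, an acidic residue, is the usual way of mimicking phosphorylation, though the record does not state this explicitly. The associated publication concerns RAB3 phosphorylation by pathogenic LRRK2 and its effect on trafficking of synaptic vesicle precursors. The construct is therefore suited to expressing a fluorescently tagged RAB3A variant for imaging its localisation and transport in cells, in comparison with the wild-type fusion.
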