Addgene plasmid #206148: PGK EGFP-RAB3A-T86E
Purpose: PGK EGFP-RAB3A-T86E
Depositing lab: Erika Holzbaur. Depositing organization: University of Pennsylvania. Publication: RAB3 phosphorylation by pathogenic LRRK2 impairs trafficking of synaptic vesicle precursors. Dou D, Aiken J, Holzbaur ELF. J Cell Biol. 2024 Jun 3;223(6):e202307092. doi: 10.1083/jcb.202307092. Epub 2024 Mar 21. PubMed 38512027.
Backbone
  Vector backbone: PGK EGFP-RAB3A WT
  Backbone manufacturer: Clontech
  Backbone size w/o insert (bp): 4700
  Total vector size (bp): 5400
  Modifications to backbone: replaced a portion of RAB3A WT with T86E mutagenic fragment
  Vector type: Mammalian Expression
  Selectable markers: Neomycin (select with G418)
Growth in bacteria
  Bacterial resistance: Kanamycin, 50 μg/mL
  Growth temperature: 37°C
  Growth strain: DH5alpha
  Copy number: High Copy
Gene/Insert
  Gene/Insert name: RAB3A
  Species: H. sapiens (human)
  Insert size (bp): 710
  Mutation: T86E
  Entrez Gene: RAB3A
  Promoter: PGK
  Tag / fusion protein: EGFP (N terminal on backbone)
  Cloning method: Restriction Enzyme; 5′ cloning site BsrGI (unknown if destroyed); 3′ cloning site XmaI (unknown if destroyed)
  Sequencing primers: 5′ 5'-GACCACTACCAGCAGAACAC
Resource information
  A portion of this plasmid was derived from a plasmid made by: Addgene# 49542
Terms and licenses: Academic/Nonprofit Terms; Industry Terms: Not Available to Industry
How to cite: PGK EGFP-RAB3A-T86E was a gift from Erika Holzbaur (Addgene plasmid # 206148 ; http://n2t.net/addgene:206148 ; RRID:Addgene_206148)
